>Addgene plasmid #58081 | tdTomato-CENPB-N-22 | depositor partial sequence | sequence record 89218 | insert sequence
GTCAGATCCGCTAGCCACCATGGGCCCCAAGCGGCGGCAGCTGACGTTCCGGGAGAAGTCGCGGATCATC
CAGGAGGTGGAGGAGAACCCGGACCTACGCAAGGGCGAGATCGCGCGGCGCTTCAACATCCCGCCGTCCA
CGCTGAGCACGATCCTGAAGAACAAGCGCGCCATCCTGGCGTCGGAGCGCAAGTACGGGGTGGCCTCCAC
CTGCCGCAAGACCAACAAGCTGTCTCCCTACGACAAGCTCGAGGGCTTGCTCATCGCCTGGTTCCAGCAG
ATCCGCGCCGCCGGCCTGCCGGTCAAGGGCATCATCCTCAAGGAGAAGGCGCTGCGCATAGCCGAGGAGC
TGGGCATGGACGACTTCACCGCCTCCAACGGCTGGCTGGACCGCTTCCGCCGGCGCCACGGCGTGGTGTC
CTGCAGCGGCGTGGCCCGCGCCCGCGCGCGAAACGCTGCCCCCCGCACCCCGGCGGCGCCTGCCAGTCCG
GCCGCGGTGCCCTCGGAGGGCAGTGGCGGGAGCACTCTCGAGCTCAAGCTTCGAATTCTGCAGTCGACGG
TACCGCGGGCCCGGGATCCACCGGTCGCCACCATGGTGAGCAAGGGCGAGGAGGTCATCAAAGAGTTCAT
GCGCTTCAAGGTGCGCATGGAGGGCTCCATGAACGGCCACGAGTTCGAGATCGAGGGCGAGGGCGAGGGC
CGCCCCTACGAGGGCACCCAGACCGCCAAGCTGAAGGTGACCAAGGGCGGCCCCCTGCCCTTCGCCTGGG
ACATCCTGTCCCCCCAGTTCATGTACGGCTCCAAGGCGTACGTGAAGCACCCCGCCGACATCCCCGATTA
CAAGAAGCTGTCCTTCCCCGAGGGCTTCAAGTGGGAGCGCGTGATGAACTTCGAGGACGGCGGTCTGGTG
ACCGTGACCCAGGACTCCTCCCTGCAGGACGGCACGCTGATCTACAAGGTGAAGATGCGCGGCACCAACT
TCCCCCCCGACGGCCCCGTAATGCAGAAGAAGACCATGGGCTGGGAGGCCTCCACCGAGCGCCTGTACCC
CCGCGACGGCGTGCTGAAGGGCGAGATCCACCAGGCCCTGAAGCTGAAGGACGGCGGCCACTACCTGGTG
GAGTTCAAGACCATCTACATGGCCAAGAAGCCCGTGCAACTGCCCGGCTACTACTACGTGGACACCAAGC
TGGACATCACCTCCCACAACGAGGACTACACCATCGTGGAACAGTACGAGCGCTCCGAGGGCCGCCACCA
CCTGTTCCTGGGGCATGGCACCGGCAGCACCGGCAGCGGCAGCTCCGGCACCGCCTCCTCCGAGGACAAC
AACATGGCCGTCATCAAAGAGTTCATGCGCTTCAAGGTGCGCATGGAGGGCTCCATGAACGGCCACGAGT
TCGAGATCGAGGGCGAGGGCGAGGGCCGCCCCTACGAGGGCACCCAGACCGCCAAGCTGAAGGTGACCAA
GGGCGGCCCCCTGCCCTTCGCCTGGGACATCCTGTCCCCCCAGTTCATGTACGGCTCCAAGGCGTACGTG
AAGCACCCCGCCGACATCCCCGATTACAAGAAGCTGTCCTTCCCCGAGGGCTTCAAGTGGGAGCGCGTGA
TGAACTTCGAGGACGGCGGTCTGGTGACCGTGACCCAGGACTCCTCCCTGCAGGACGGCACGCTGATCTA
CAAGGTGAAGATGCGCGGCACCAACTTCCCCCCCGACGGCCCCGTAATGCAGAAGAAGACCATGGGCTGG
GAGGCCTCCACCGAGCGCCTGTACCCCCGCGACGGCGTGCTGAAGGGCGAGATCCACCAGGCCCTGAAGC
TGAAGGACGGCGGCCACTACCTGGTGGAGTTCAAGACCATCTACATGGCCAAGAAGCCCGTGCAACTGCC
CGGCTACTACTACGTGGACACCAAGCTGGACATCACCTCCCACAACGAGGACTACACCATCGTGGAACAG
TACGAGCGCTCCGAGGGCCGCCACCACCTGTTCCTGTACGGCATGGACGAGCTGTACAAGTAAGCGGCCG
CGACTCTAGATCATAATCAGCCATACCAC
