>Addgene plasmid #58081 | tdTomato-CENPB-N-22 | addgene partial sequence | sequence record 101469 | mCherryseq-R 5'-cctcctcgcccttgctcaccat-3'
CGTCGACTGCAGAATTCGAAGCTTGAGCTCGAGAGTGCTCCCGCCACTGCCCTCCGAGGGCACCGCGGCC
GGACTGGCAGGCGCCGCCGGGGTGCGGGGGGCAGCGTTTCGCGCGCGGGCGCGGGCCACGCCGCTGCAGG
ACACCACGCCGTGGCGCCGGCGGAAGCGGTCCAGCCAGCCGTTGGAGGCGGTGAAGTCGTCCATGCCCAG
CTCCTCGGCTATGCGCAGCGCCTTCTCCTTGAGGATGATGCCCTTGACCGGCAGGCCGGCGGCGCGGATC
TGCTGGAACCAGGCGATGAGCAAGCCCTCGAGCTTGTCGTAGGGAGACAGCTTGTTGGTCTTGCGGCAGG
TGGAGGCCACCCCGTACTTGCGCTCCGACGCCAGGATGGCGCGCTTGTTCTTCAGGATCGTGCTCAGCGT
GGACGGCGGGATGTTGAAGCGCCGCGCGATCTCGCCCTTGCGTAGGTCCGGGTTCTCCTCCACCTCCTGG
ATGATCCGCGACTTCTCCCGGAACGTCAGCTGCCGCCGCTTGGGGCCCATGGTGGCTAGCGGATCTGACG
GTTCACTAAACCAGCTCTGCTTATATAGACCTCCCACCGTACACGCCTACCGCCCATTTGCGTCAATGGG
GCGGAGTTGTTACGACATTTTGGAAAGTCCCGTTGATTTTGGTGCCAAAACAAACTCCCATTGACGTCAA
TGGGGTGGAGACTTGGAAATCCCCGTGAGTCAAACCGCTATCCACGCCCATTGATGTACTGCCAAAACCG
CATCACCATGGTAATAGCGATGACTAATACGTAGATGTACTGCCAAGTAGGAA
