[The description below was written by a language model from this plasmid's Addgene catalogue record.]
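Description:
tdTomato-CENPB-N-22 is a mammalian expression plasmid built on the tdTomato-N1 backbone (about 4.75 kb without insert), an N1-style fusion vector in which a gene of interest is placed upstream of the fluorescent protein coding sequence. It is maintained in E. coli as a high-copy plasmid under kanamycin selection, and it carries a neomycin resistance marker that allows G418 selection of transfected mammalian cells. The record does not include a feature table, so details such as the specific bacterial origin or polyadenylation elements are not itemised, although the listed 3′ sequencing primer implies an SV40 polyadenylation signal downstream of the fusion.

The insert is a fragment of human CENPB encoding amino acids 1–169, which corresponds to the DNA-binding domain of centromere protein B. Expression is driven by the CMV promoter, a strong constitutive promoter in most mammalian cell lines, and the fragment is fused in frame to tdTomato at its C terminus. The "22" in the name probably denotes the length of the linker between the two parts, but the record does not state this. tdTomato is a tandem-dimer red-orange fluorescent protein, with excitation and emission maxima recorded here as 554 and 581 nm. Because the CENPB DNA-binding domain recognises centromeric satellite DNA, the fusion is directed to the nucleus and concentrates at centromeres, as the record's localization note indicates. The construct therefore serves as a live-cell fluorescent marker for centromeres, suited to microscopy of nuclear organisation and chromosome dynamics, including multicolour imaging alongside green or far-red probes.
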