Addgene plasmid #58081: tdTomato-CENPB-N-22
Purpose: Localization: Nucleus/Centromeres, Excitation: 554, Emission: 581
Depositing lab: Michael Davidson. Depositing organization: Florida State University, Tallahassee. Publication: Noninvasive imaging beyond the diffraction limit of 3D dynamics in thickly fluorescent specimens. Gao L, Shao L, Higgins CD, Poulton JS, Peifer M, Davidson MW, Wu X, Goldstein B, Betzig E. Cell. 2012 Dec 7;151(6):1370-85. doi: 10.1016/j.cell.2012.10.008. PubMed 23217717.
Backbone
  Vector backbone: tdTomato-N1
  Backbone size w/o insert (bp): 4750
  Vector type: Mammalian Expression
  Selectable markers: Neomycin (select with G418)
Growth in bacteria
  Bacterial resistance: Kanamycin, 50 μg/mL
  Growth temperature: 37°C
  Growth strain: DH5alpha
  Copy number: High Copy
Gene/Insert
  Gene/Insert name: CENPB (alt name: NM_001810.5)
  Species: H. sapiens (human)
  Mutation: aa 1-169 of CENPB (DNA Binding Domain)
  Entrez Gene: CENPB
  Promoter: CMV
  Tag / fusion protein: tdTomato (C terminal on backbone)
  Cloning method: Unknown
  Sequencing primers: 5′ CMV-F; 3′ SV40pA-R
Terms and licenses: Academic/Nonprofit Terms; Industry Terms: Not Available to Industry
Depositor comments: . Excitation = 554; Emission = 581
How to cite: tdTomato-CENPB-N-22 was a gift from Michael Davidson (Addgene plasmid # 58081 ; http://n2t.net/addgene:58081 ; RRID:Addgene_58081)
